>Addgene plasmid #165846 | pWhite_CDS | addgene full sequence | sequence record 335639 | Addgene NGS Result
GCCCAGCTTGGAGCGAACGACCTACACCGAACTGAGATACCTACAGCGTGAGCTATGAGAAAGCGCCACG
CTTCCCGAAGGGAGAAAGGCGGACAGGTATCCGGTAAGCGGCAGGGTCGGAACAGGAGAGCGCACGAGGG
AGCTTCCAGGGGGAAACGCCTGGTATCTTTATAGTCCTGTCGGGTTTCGCCACCTCTGACTTGAGCGTCG
ATTTTTGTGATGCTCGTCAGGGGGGCGGAGCCTATGGAAAAACGCCAGCAACGCGGCCTTTTTACGGTTC
CTGGCCTTTTGCTGGCCTTTTGCTCACATGTTCTTTCCTGCGTTATCCCCTGATTCTGTGGATAACCGTA
TTACCGCCTTTGAGTGAGCTGATACCGCTCGCCGCAGCCGAACGACCGAGCGCAGCGAGTCAGTGAGCGA
GGAAGCGGAAGAGCGCCCAATACGCAAACCGCCTCTCCCCGCGCGTTGGCCGATTCATTAATGCAGCTGG
CACGACAGGTTTCCCGACTGGAAAGCGGGCAGTGAGCGCAACGCAATTAATGTGAGTTAGCTCACTCATT
AGGCACCCCAGGCTTTACACTTTATGCTTCCGGCTCGTATGTTGTGTGGAATTGTGAGCGGATAACAATT
TCACACAGGAAACAGCTATGACCATGATTACGCCAAGCTATTTAGGTGACACTATAGAATACTCAAGCTA
TGCATCCAACGCGTTGGGAGCTCTCCCATATGGTCGACCTGCAGGCGGCCGCGAATTCACTAGTGATTGG
GCGATGAGTGGTCTCGAAGCTCACTCCTTGCGACGAGCGCGCAGGCGCAGAGCCAGATAGGCCAGCACGC
GGAAGGACACAATCAGGATGGCCAGGCCCACATAATCCAGTGGCAGGTCGGCGGCACTGAAATTCAGTGT
CTCCAGGATGACCTTTCCGCTGCTGGGGCAGGTCGTGTTGCTGCTGGTGCAGGAGATCTCGCCGGGCTCC
ACATCGGCCCACTGATTGATCAGCAGGCCCTCATTGGCGTAGCGAAACCAGCTCAGGTAGCTCAGCCACT
TCAGGTACACGGGCACGCTGCCGGAGTTCAGAAAGAATCCGCCGAACAGCAGGAAGGGGATAATCACGGG
GGGTCCCACGCTCAGGGCCATGCTGGTGCTGCTGGAGGCGCAGCTGATCAGGTAGCCGAAGCTGGTCGAC
ACGTTGGCCACCAGGGTCACCAGGGCCAGGCAATTAAAGAAATGCAGCACTCCGGCACGCAGGCCAATCA
TGGGGTAGGCAATGGCGGTAAACACCAGGGGCACGGTCAGGAACAGCGGCAGCTCGGCAATGGTCTTTCC
CAGGAAGTAGGTATCGCAGCGGTACAGGCGGCTGCGGGCCTCGCGCATGAACACGGGCAGCTCGCTGGTG
AACACGTTGATGGTGGCGAACACGTTCTGGAACGTCATGTTCGTCAGAAACAGAAAAATGGCTCCATTGA
TGTTCATCACTCCGACCTGCGTCAGCTGCTGTCCCAGGAAGATCAGGCCGATCAGAATGGCCACCATCGT
GGTCTGGATCAGGCGGACCTTGACCAGCAGGGGCTCCTTCAGCACACTCAGCCAGCTGCGCCACAGCACG
GCGCGAAACTGCATAAACCAGGTAGCCTTATACGTATAGCCGTTCTCGGGCTGCTCCAGGGGCTTCTCCA
GGTTCTTCGTGGCCAGCAGCTGCTCCATGTCGCGGGCCACCTTGGAGATGGCGAAGTTATCGCAGATCTT
GGCAATGCGATCGCGGCTCTCAATCTCGCGTCCTGGCACCACGGCCAGCACTTGCACATAGAAGTCGGCG
GGGTTGTAATTCGTGGGGCACTGGGCGCCCACATAGCTGAAGAAATCCACGGCCTCGCTTGGGGTTCCCA
GGAAGGCCACGCGTCCCTCGGCCATCAGCAGAATCTTATCAAACAGCTCGAACAGCTCCGAGCTGGGCTG
GTGGATCGTCAGAATGACCGTCTTTCCCTTCTGGCTCAGCTTCTTCAGCACCTGCACCACGGAGTGGGCG
GTGAAGCTATCCAGGCCGCTGGTCGGCTCGTCGCAAATCAGCAGGGGGGGATCGGTCAGGGCCTCGCTGG
CAAAGGCCAGGCGCTTGCGCTCTCCGCCACTCAGGCCCTTCACGCGGCCTGGCACGCCAATAATGGTGTG
CTGGCACTTGCTCAGGCTCAGCTCCTGGATGACCTGGTCCACGCGGGCCACGCGCTGACGGTATGTCAGG
TGGCGGGGCATGCGGACCATGGCCTGAAAGATCAGATGCTCGCGGGCTGTCAGGCTGCCGATGAACAGAT
CGTCCTGCTGCACGTAGGCGCAGCGGGCCTGCATCTCCTTGGCATCCACGGGCTGGCCGTTCAGCAGGCG
CATGCCGCTTGGGGACACCTGAATGCCCTGGGGGCTGCGGAAGGCCAGGGCGTTCAGCAGCGTGGTCTTT
CCGGCGCCACTACTTCCCATCACGGCCAGCAGCTCGCCGGGGTAGGCCACTCCGCACACATTCTTCAGCA
GGTGCTTGCGTGGGGCTGGGATATGGCGCTCATTGCAGAACAGTCCGCGGGTGCGGTTCACCAGCTGACG
CCAGCCACTGCCTGGCTGGTTCACGGCGCCGAAGATATCCATGTTATGCCAGGCGTACGTCAGATTCTCG
GCCAGCTGTCCGGATCCGCTTCCGCTATCCTCTGGGGGGCTGGGGGGCAGCAGGGTTCCGTAATTCTTGG
CCTGGCCAAATCCCTGATTGATGCACGACTGGCTGGCGGCTCCGCTATCGCCGTTGTTCAGGTGCTCGGC
GCTTGGGTGCTTGGAGCCTCCGCGGATCAGCAGCTCCTGGTCCTCCTGTCCCATTCGAGACCACTCATCG
CCCAATCGAATTCCCGCGGCCGCCATGGCGGCCGGGAGCATGCGACGTCGGGCCCAATTCGCCCTATAGT
GAGTCGTATTACAATTCACTGGCCGTCGTTTTACAACGTCGTGACTGGGAAAACCCTGGCGTTACCCAAC
TTAATCGCCTTGCAGCACATCCCCCTTTCGCCAGCTGGCGTAATAGCGAAGAGGCCCGCACCGATCGCCC
TTCCCAACAGTTGCGCAGCCTGAATGGCGAATGG
[124 nt withheld, positions 3115-3238]
C
[91 nt withheld, positions 3240-3330]
AGGGTGATGGTTCACGTAGTGGGCCAGCGCCCTGATAGACGGTTTTTCGCCCTTTGACGTTGGAGTCCAC
GTTCTTT
[37 nt withheld, positions 3408-3444]
ACCCTATCTCGGTCTATTCTTTTGATTTATAAGGGATTTTGCCGATTTCGGCCTATTGGTTAAAAAATGA
GCTGATTTAACAAAAATTTAACGCGAATTTTAACAAAATATTAACGCTTACAATTTCCTGATGCGGTATT
TTCTCCTTACGCATCTGTGCGGTATTTCACACCGCATCAGGTGGCACTTTTCGGGGAAATGTGCGCGGAA
CCCCTATTTGTTTATTTTTCTAAATACATTCAAATATGTATCCGCTCATGAGACAATAACCCTGATAAAT
GCTTCAATAATATTGAAAAAGGAAGAGTATGAGTATTCAACATTTCCGTGTCGCCCTTATTCCCTTTTTT
GCGGCATTTTGCCTTCCTGTTTTTGCTCACCCAGAAACGCTGGTGAAAGTAAAAGATGCTGAAGATCAGT
TGGGTGCACGAGTGGGTTACATCGAACTGGATCTCAACAGCGGTAAGATCCTTGAGAGTTTTCGCCCCGA
AGAACGTTTTCCAATGATGAGCACTTTTAAAGTTCTGCTATGTGGCGCGGTATTATCCCGTATTGACGCC
GGGCAAGAGCAACTCGGTCGCCGCATACACTATTCTCAGAATGACTTGGTTGAGTACTCACCAGTCACAG
AAAAGCATCTTACGGATGGCATGACAGTAAGAGAATTATGCAGTGCTGCCATAACCATGAGTGATAACAC
TGCGGCCAACTTACTTCTGACAACGATCGGAGGACCGAAGGAGCTAACCGCTTTTTTGCACAACATGGGG
GATCATGTAACTCGCCTTGATCGTTGGGAACCGGAGCTGAATGAAGCCATACCAAACGACGAGCGTGACA
CCACGATGCCTGTAGCAATGGCAACAACGTTGCGCAAACTATTAACTGGCGAACTACTTACTCTAGCTTC
CCGGCAACAATTAATAGACTGGATGGAGGCGGATAAAGTTGCAGGACCACTTCTGCGCTCGGCCCTTCCG
GCTGGCTGGTTTATTGCTGATAAATCTGGAGCCGGTGAGCGTGGGTCGCGCGGTATCATTGCAGCACTGG
GGCCAGATGGTAAGCCCTCCCGTATCGTAGTTATCTACACGACGGGGAGTCAGGCAACTATGGATGAACG
AAATAGACAGATCGCTGAGATAGGTGCCTCACTGATTAAGCATTGGTAACTGTCAGACCAAGTTTACTCA
TATATACTTTAGATTGATTTAAAACTTCATTTTTAATTTAAAAGGATCTAGGTGAAGATCCTTTTTGATA
ATCTCATGACCAAAATCCCTTAACGTGAGTTTTCGTTCCACTGAGCGTCAGACCCCGTAGAAAAGATCAA
AGGATCTTCTTGAGATCCTTTTTTTCTGCGCGTAATCTGCTGCTTGCAAACAAAAAAACCACCGCTACCA
GCGGTGGTTTGTTTGCCGGATCAAGAGCTACCAACTCTTTTTCCGAAGGTAACTGGCTTCAGCAGAGCGC
AGATACCAAATACTGTTCTTCTAGTGTAGCCGTAGTTAGGCCACCACTTCAAGAACTCTGTAGCACCGCC
TACATACCTCGCTCTGCTAATCCTGTTACCAGTGGCTGCTGCCAGTGGCGATAAGTCGTGTCTTACCGGG
TTGGACTCAAGACGATAGTTACCGGATAAGGCGCAGCGGTCGGGCTGAACGGGGGGTTCGTGCACACA
Features (pLannotate 1.2.2; 14 found; start..end, strand, type, name):
    433..525     +  CDS            lacI (fragment): lac repressor; lacI; The lac repressor binds to the lac operator to inhibit transcription in E. coli. This inhibition can be relieved by adding lactose or isopropyl-β-D-thiogalactopyranoside (IPTG).
    538..559     +  protein_bind   CAP binding site: CAP binding activates transcription in the presence of cAMP. E. coli catabolite activator protein
    574..604     +  promoter       lac promoter: promoter for the E. coli lac operon
    612..628     +  protein_bind   lac operator: The lac repressor binds to the lac operator to inhibit transcription in E. coli. This inhibition can be relieved by adding lactose or isopropyl-β-D-thiogalactopyranoside (IPTG). lac repressor encoded by lacI
    670..688     +  promoter       SP6 promoter: promoter for bacteriophage SP6 RNA polymerase
    700..762     +  CDS            VESPI_VESMG (fragment): Experimental evidence at protein level: Swiss-Prot protein existence level 1. Shows contractile activity on isolated ileum smooth muscle. From Vespa magnifica (Hornet).
    794..2854    -  CDS            w: WHITE_DROME - Experimental evidence at transcript level: Swiss-Prot protein existence level 2. Part of a membrane-spanning permease system necessary for the transport of pigment precursors into pigment cells responsible for eye color. White dimerize with brown for the transport of guanine. Scarlet and white complex transports a metabolic intermediate (such as 3- hydroxy kynurenine) from the cytoplasm into the pigment granules. From Drosophila melanogaster (Fruit fly).
   2933..2951    -  promoter       T7 promoter: promoter for bacteriophage T7 RNA polymerase
   2954..3111    +  CDS            lacZα (fragment): LacZα fragment of β-galactosidase; lacZ fragment
   3115..3570    +  rep_origin     f1 ori (sequence partly withheld): f1 bacteriophage origin of replication; arrow indicates direction of (+) strand synthesis
   3571..3621    -  misc_feature   bom (fragment): basis of mobility region from pBR322
   3648..3752    +  promoter       AmpR promoter: bla
   3753..4613    +  CDS            AmpR: β-lactamase; bla; confers resistance to ampicillin, carbenicillin, and related antibiotics
   4784..250     +  rep_origin     ori (across the origin): high-copy-number ColE1/pMB1/pBR322/pUC origin of replication
