[The description below was written by a language model from this plasmid's Addgene catalogue record and pLannotate feature annotations shown in this document.]
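Description:
pWhite_CDS is a small bacterial cloning plasmid that stores the coding sequence of the Drosophila melanogaster white gene as a standalone part. It is built on the pUPD backbone, a domestication/entry vector of the kind used in modular, hierarchical DNA assembly systems. Although it is catalogued under insect expression, the annotated features show no insect promoter, untranslated regions or terminator, which fits the depositor's description of the insert simply as a "CDS". The plasmid is propagated in E. coli at high copy from a ColE1/pUC-type origin and selected with ampicillin through the β-lactamase gene and its own promoter. An f1 origin is also present and would allow single-stranded DNA production.

The insert of about 2.06 kb is listed as synthetic. It matches the White protein, an ABC-type transporter subunit that pairs with Brown or Scarlet to move pigment precursors into eye pigment cells. It lies in the cloning region on the strand opposite the lac promoter/operator, and is flanked by SP6 and T7 phage promoters, with the T7 promoter oriented to read into the sense strand. The interrupted lacZα fragment and residual lacI sequence are remnants of the backbone's blue/white screening cassette. A short annotated match to a hornet peptide is most likely a spurious hit to linker sequence. The cloning sites used are not recorded.

The associated work concerns selection and counterselection markers for Drosophila genetics. In that setting, this part would presumably be combined with promoter and terminator modules to build a white eye-colour marker for identifying transgenic flies, though the record does not describe specific downstream assemblies.
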