Addgene plasmid #165846: pWhite_CDS
Purpose: White gene CDS
Depositing lab: Koen Venken. Depositing organization: Baylor College of Medicine. Publication: Multiplexed drug-based selection and counterselection genetic manipulations in Drosophila. Matinyan N, Karkhanis MS, Gonzalez Y, Jain A, Saltzman A, Malovannaya A, Sarrion-Perdigones A, Dierick HA, Venken KJT. Cell Rep. 2021 Sep 14;36(11):109700. doi: 10.1016/j.celrep.2021.109700. PubMed 34525356.
Backbone
  Vector backbone: pUPD
  Backbone size w/o insert (bp): 3057
  Vector type: Insect Expression
Growth in bacteria
  Bacterial resistance: Ampicillin, 100 μg/mL
  Growth temperature: 37°C
  Growth strain: DH10B
  Copy number: High Copy
Gene/Insert
  Gene/Insert name: Dm White CDS
  Species: Synthetic
  Insert size (bp): 2064
  Cloning method: Restriction Enzyme; 5′ cloning site Unknown (unknown if destroyed)
Terms and licenses: Academic/Nonprofit Terms; Industry Terms: Not Available to Industry
Depositor comments: CDS
How to cite: pWhite_CDS was a gift from Koen Venken (Addgene plasmid # 165846 ; http://n2t.net/addgene:165846 ; RRID:Addgene_165846)
